LOCUS       Exported 6379 bp ds-DNA circular SYN 12-MAY-2021
DEFINITION  expresses V5-tagged miniTurbo on the mammalian ER membrane.
ACCESSION   .
VERSION     .
KEYWORDS    C1(1-29)-miniTurbo-V5_pCDNA3
SOURCE      synthetic DNA construct
  ORGANISM  synthetic DNA construct
REFERENCE   1 (bases 1 to 6379)
  AUTHORS   Branon TC, Bosch JA, Sanchez AD, Udeshi ND, Svinkina T, Carr SA,
            Feldman JL, Perrimon N, Ting AY
  TITLE     Efficient proximity labeling in living cells and organisms with
            TurboID.
  JOURNAL   Nat Biotechnol. 2018 Aug 20. pii: nbt.4201. doi: 10.1038/nbt.4201.
  PUBMED    30125270
REFERENCE   2 (bases 1 to 6379)
  AUTHORS   .
  TITLE     Direct Submission
  JOURNAL   Exported May 12, 2021 from SnapGene Server 1.1.58
            http://www.snapgene.com
FEATURES             Location/Qualifiers
     source          1..6379
                     /organism="synthetic DNA construct"
                     /mol_type="other DNA"
     primer_bind     complement(44..63)
                     /label=pRS-marker
                     /note="pRS vectors, use to sequence yeast selectable
                     marker"
     enhancer        235..614
                     /label=CMV enhancer
                     /note="human cytomegalovirus immediate early enhancer"
     promoter        615..818
                     /label=CMV promoter
                     /note="human cytomegalovirus (CMV) immediate early
                     promoter"
     primer_bind     769..789
                     /label=CMV-F
                     /note="Human CMV immediate early promoter, forward primer"
     primer_bind     863..882
                     /label=T7
                     /note="T7 promoter, forward primer"
     promoter        863..881
                     /label=T7 promoter
                     /note="promoter for bacteriophage T7 RNA polymerase"
     regulatory      900..909
                     /regulatory_class="other"
                     /note="vertebrate consensus sequence for strong initiation
                     of translation (Kozak, 1987)"
     CDS             1065..1835
                     /codon_start=1
                     /product="N-terminally truncated mutant of the E. coli
                     biotin ligase BioID engineered for improved catalytic
                     efficiency (Branon et al., 2018)"
                     /label=miniTurbo
                     /translation="IPLLNAKQILGQLDGGSVAVLPVVDSTNQYLLDRIGELKSGDACI
                     AEYQQAGRGSRGRKWFSPFGANLYLSMFWRLKRGPAAIGLGPVIGIVMAEALRKLGADK
                     VRVKWPNDLYLQDRKLAGILVELAGITGDAAQIVIGAGINVAMRRVEESVVNQGWITLQ
                     EAGINLDRNTLAAMLIRELRAALELFEQEGLAPYLSRWEKLDNFINRPVKLIIGDKEIF
                     GISRGIDKQGALLLEQDGVIKPWMGGEISLRSAEK"
     CDS             1842..1883
                     /codon_start=1
                     /product="epitope tag from simian virus 5"
                     /label=V5 tag
                     /translation="GKPIPNPLLGLDST"
     promoter        complement(1931..1949)
                     /label=SP6 promoter
                     /note="promoter for bacteriophage SP6 RNA polymerase"
     primer_bind     complement(1932..1949)
                     /label=SP6
                     /note="SP6 promoter, forward primer"
     primer_bind     complement(1969..1986)
                     /label=BGH-rev
                     /note="Bovine growth hormone terminator, reverse primer.
                     Also called BGH reverse"
     polyA_signal    1975..2199
                     /label=bGH poly(A) signal
                     /note="bovine growth hormone polyadenylation signal"
     rep_origin      2245..2673
                     /direction=RIGHT
                     /label=f1 ori
                     /note="f1 bacteriophage origin of replication; arrow
                     indicates direction of (+) strand synthesis"
     primer_bind     complement(2332..2351)
                     /label=F1ori-R
                     /note="F1 origin, reverse primer"
     primer_bind     2542..2563
                     /label=F1ori-F
                     /note="F1 origin, forward primer"
     primer_bind     complement(2682..2702)
                     /label=pBABE 3'
                     /note="SV40 enhancer, reverse primer for pBABE vectors"
     promoter        2687..3017
                     /label=SV40 promoter
                     /note="SV40 enhancer and early promoter"
     rep_origin      2868..3003
                     /label=SV40 ori
                     /note="SV40 origin of replication"
     primer_bind     2930..2949
                     /label=SV40pro-F
                     /note="SV40 promoter/origin, forward primer"
     CDS             3084..3878
                     /codon_start=1
                     /gene="aph(3')-II (or nptII)"
                     /product="aminoglycoside phosphotransferase from Tn5"
                     /label=NeoR/KanR
                     /note="confers resistance to neomycin, kanamycin, and G418
                     (Geneticin(R))"
                     /translation="MIEQDGLHAGSPAAWVERLFGYDWAQQTIGCSDAAVFRLSAQGRP
                     VLFVKTDLSGALNELQDEAARLSWLATTGVPCAAVLDVVTEAGRDWLLLGEVPGQDLLS
                     SHLAPAEKVSIMADAMRRLHTLDPATCPFDHQAKHRIERARTRMEAGLVDQDDLDEEHQ
                     GLAPAELFARLKARMPDGEDLVVTHGDACLPNIMVENGRFSGFIDCGRLGVADRYQDIA
                     LATRDIAEELGGEWADRFLVLYGIAAPDSQRIAFYRLLDEFF"
     primer_bind     complement(3138..3157)
                     /label=Neo-R
                     /note="Neomycin resistance gene, reverse primer"
     primer_bind     3748..3767
                     /label=Neo-F
                     /note="Neomycin resistance gene, forward primer"
     polyA_signal    4052..4173
                     /label=SV40 poly(A) signal
                     /note="SV40 polyadenylation signal"
     primer_bind     complement(4089..4108)
                     /label=SV40pA-R
                     /note="SV40 polyA, reverse primer"
     primer_bind     4143..4162
                     /label=EBV-rev
                     /note="SV40 polyA terminator, reverse primer"
     primer_bind     complement(4222..4238)
                     /label=M13 rev
                     /note="common sequencing primer, one of multiple similar
                     variants"
     primer_bind     complement(4222..4238)
                     /label=M13 Reverse
                     /note="In lacZ gene. Also called M13-rev"
     primer_bind     complement(4235..4257)
                     /label=M13/pUC Reverse
                     /note="In lacZ gene"
     protein_bind    4246..4262
                     /label=lac operator
                     /bound_moiety="lac repressor encoded by lacI"
                     /note="The lac repressor binds to the lac operator to
                     inhibit transcription in E. coli. This inhibition can be
                     relieved by adding lactose or
                     isopropyl-beta-D-thiogalactopyranoside (IPTG)."
     promoter        complement(4270..4300)
                     /label=lac promoter
                     /note="promoter for the E. coli lac operon"
     protein_bind    4315..4336
                     /label=CAP binding site
                     /bound_moiety="E. coli catabolite activator protein"
                     /note="CAP binding activates transcription in the presence
                     of cAMP."
     primer_bind     complement(4453..4470)
                     /label=L4440
                     /note="L4440 vector, forward primer"
     rep_origin      complement(4624..5212)
                     /direction=LEFT
                     /label=ori
                     /note="high-copy-number ColE1/pMB1/pBR322/pUC origin of
                     replication"
     primer_bind     complement(4704..4723)
                     /label=pBR322ori-F
                     /note="pBR322 origin, forward primer"
     CDS             complement(5383..6243)
                     /codon_start=1
                     /gene="bla"
                     /product="beta-lactamase"
                     /label=AmpR
                     /note="confers resistance to ampicillin, carbenicillin, and
                     related antibiotics"
                     /translation="MSIQHFRVALIPFFAAFCLPVFAHPETLVKVKDAEDQLGARVGYI
                     ELDLNSGKILESFRPEERFPMMSTFKVLLCGAVLSRIDAGQEQLGRRIHYSQNDLVEYS
                     PVTEKHLTDGMTVRELCSAAITMSDNTAANLLLTTIGGPKELTAFLHNMGDHVTRLDRW
                     EPELNEAIPNDERDTTMPVAMATTLRKLLTGELLTLASRQQLIDWMEADKVAGPLLRSA
                     LPAGWFIADKSGAGERGSRGIIAALGPDGKPSRIVVIYTTGSQATMDERNRQIAEIGAS
                     LIKHW"
     primer_bind     6006..6025
                     /label=Amp-R
                     /note="Ampicillin resistance gene, reverse primer"
     promoter        complement(6244..6348)
                     /gene="bla"
                     /label=AmpR promoter
ORIGIN
        1 gacggatcgg gagatctccc gatcccctat ggtcgactct cagtacaatc tgctctgatg
       61 ccgcatagtt aagccagtat ctgctccctg cttgtgtgtt ggaggtcgct gagtagtgcg
      121 cgagcaaaat ttaagctaca acaaggcaag gcttgaccga caattgcatg aagaatctgc
      181 ttagggttag gcgttttgcg ctgcttcgcg atgtacgggc cagatatacg cgttgacatt
      241 gattattgac tagttattaa tagtaatcaa ttacggggtc attagttcat agcccatata
      301 tggagttccg cgttacataa cttacggtaa atggcccgcc tggctgaccg cccaacgacc
      361 cccgcccatt gacgtcaata atgacgtatg ttcccatagt aacgccaata gggactttcc
      421 attgacgtca atgggtggac tatttacggt aaactgccca cttggcagta catcaagtgt
      481 atcatatgcc aagtacgccc cctattgacg tcaatgacgg taaatggccc gcctggcatt
      541 atgcccagta catgacctta tgggactttc ctacttggca gtacatctac gtattagtca
      601 tcgctattac catggtgatg cggttttggc agtacatcaa tgggcgtgga tagcggtttg
      661 actcacgggg atttccaagt ctccacccca ttgacgtcaa tgggagtttg ttttggcacc
      721 aaaatcaacg ggactttcca aaatgtcgta acaactccgc cccattgacg caaatgggcg
      781 gtaggcgtgt acggtgggag gtctatataa gcagagctct ctggctaact agagaaccca
      841 ctgcttactg gcttatcgaa attaatacga ctcactatag ggagacccaa gcttgggccg
      901 ccaccatgga ccctgtggtc gtgctggggc tgtgcctgag ctgtctgctg ctgctgagcc
      961 tgtggaagca gtcctacgga ggcgggggat caggaagcgg cggccgcgga tcaggaagcg
     1021 gatcaggaag cggatcagga agcggatcag gaagcggatc aggaatcccg ctgctgaacg
     1081 ctaaacagat tctgggacag ctggacggcg ggagcgtggc agtcctgcct gtggtcgact
     1141 ccaccaatca gtacctgctg gatcgaatcg gcgagctgaa gagtggggat gcttgcattg
     1201 cagaatatca gcaggcaggg agaggaagca gagggaggaa atggttctct ccttttggag
     1261 ctaacctgta cctgagtatg ttttggcgcc tgaagcgggg accagcagca atcggcctgg
     1321 gcccggtcat cggaattgtc atggcagaag cgctgcgaaa gctgggagca gacaaggtgc
     1381 gagtcaaatg gcccaatgac ctgtatctgc aggatagaaa gctggcaggc atcctggtgg
     1441 agctggccgg aataacaggc gatgctgcac agatcgtcat tggcgccggg attaacgtgg
     1501 ctatgaggcg cgtggaggaa agcgtggtca atcagggctg gatcacactg caggaagcag
     1561 ggattaacct ggacaggaat actctggccg ctatgctgat ccgagagctg cgggcagccc
     1621 tggaactgtt cgagcaggaa ggcctggctc catatctgtc acggtgggag aagctggata
     1681 acttcatcaa tagacccgtg aagctgatca ttggggacaa agagattttc gggattagcc
     1741 gggggattga taaacaggga gccctgctgc tggaacagga cggagttatc aaaccctgga
     1801 tgggcggaga aatcagtctg cggtctgccg aaaaggctag cggcaagccc atccccaacc
     1861 ccctgctggg cctggacagc acctaatgag gatccggcaa gcccatcccc aaccccctgc
     1921 tgggccctat tctatagtgt cacctaaatg ctagagctcg ctgatcagcc tcgactgtgc
     1981 cttctagttg ccagccatct gttgtttgcc cctcccccgt gccttccttg accctggaag
     2041 gtgccactcc cactgtcctt tcctaataaa atgaggaaat tgcatcgcat tgtctgagta
     2101 ggtgtcattc tattctgggg ggtggggtgg ggcaggacag caagggggag gattgggaag
     2161 acaatagcag gcatgctggg gatgcggtgg gctctatggc ttctgaggcg gaaagaacca
     2221 gctggggctc tagggggtat ccccnnnnnn nnnnnnnnnn nnnnnnnnnn nnnnnnnnnn
     2281 nnnnnnnnnn nnnnnnnnnn nnnnnnnnnn nnnnnnnnnn nnnnnnnnnn nnnnnnnnnn
     2341 nnnnnnnnnn nnnnnnnnnn nnnnnnnncg ccggctttcc ccgtcaagct ctaaatcggg
     2401 gcannnnnnn nnnnnnnnnn nnnnnnnnnn nnnnnnnnnn nnnnnnnnnn nnnnnnnnnn
     2461 annnnnnnnn nnnnnnnnnn nnnnnnnnnn nnnnnnnnnn nnnnnnnnnn cctttgacgt
     2521 tggagtccac gttctttaat agtggactct tgttccaaac tggaacaaca ctcaacccta
     2581 tctcggtcta ttcttttgat ttataaggga ttttggggat ttcggcctat tggttaaaaa
     2641 atgagctgat ttaacaaaaa tttaacgcga attaattctg tggaatgtgt gtcagttagg
     2701 gtgtggaaag tccccaggct ccccaggcag gcagaagtat gcaaagcatg catctcaatt
     2761 agtcagcaac caggtgtgga aagtccccag gctccccagc aggcagaagt atgcaaagca
     2821 tgcatctcaa ttagtcagca accatagtcc cgcccctaac tccgcccatc ccgcccctaa
     2881 ctccgcccag ttccgcccat tctccgcccc atggctgact aatttttttt atttatgcag
     2941 aggccgaggc cgcctctgcc tctgagctat tccagaagta gtgaggaggc ttttttggag
     3001 gcctaggctt ttgcaaaaag ctcccgggag cttgtatatc cattttcgga tctgatcaag
     3061 agacaggatg aggatcgttt cgcatgattg aacaagatgg attgcacgca ggttctccgg
     3121 ccgcttgggt ggagaggcta ttcggctatg actgggcaca acagacaatc ggctgctctg
     3181 atgccgccgt gttccggctg tcagcgcagg ggcgcccggt tctttttgtc aagaccgacc
     3241 tgtccggtgc cctgaatgaa ctgcaggacg aggcagcgcg gctatcgtgg ctggccacga
     3301 cgggcgttcc ttgcgcagct gtgctcgacg ttgtcactga agcgggaagg gactggctgc
     3361 tattgggcga agtgccgggg caggatctcc tgtcatctca ccttgctcct gccgagaaag
     3421 tatccatcat ggctgatgca atgcggcggc tgcatacgct tgatccggct acctgcccat
     3481 tcgaccacca agcgaaacat cgcatcgagc gagcacgtac tcggatggaa gccggtcttg
     3541 tcgatcagga tgatctggac gaagagcatc aggggctcgc gccagccgaa ctgttcgcca
     3601 ggctcaaggc gcgcatgccc gacggcgagg atctcgtcgt gacccatggc gatgcctgct
     3661 tgccgaatat catggtggaa aatggccgct tttctggatt catcgactgt ggccggctgg
     3721 gtgtggcgga ccgctatcag gacatagcgt tggctacccg tgatattgct gaagagcttg
     3781 gcggcgaatg ggctgaccgc ttcctcgtgc tttacggtat cgccgctccc gattcgcagc
     3841 gcatcgcctt ctatcgcctt cttgacgagt tcttctgagc gggactctgg ggttcgaaat
     3901 gaccgaccaa gcgacgccca acctgccatc acgagatttc gattccaccg ccgccttcta
     3961 tgaaaggttg ggcttcggaa tcgttttccg ggacgccggc tggatgatcc tccagcgcgg
     4021 ggatctcatg ctggagttct tcgcccaccc caacttgttt attgcagctt ataatggtta
     4081 caaataaagc aatagcatca caaatttcac aaataaagca tttttttcac tgcattctag
     4141 ttgtggtttg tccaaactca tcaatgtatc ttatcatgtc tgtataccgt cgacctctag
     4201 ctagagcttg gcgtaatcat ggtcatagct gtttcctgtg tgaaattgtt atccgctcac
     4261 aattccacac aacatacgag ccggaagcat aaagtgtaaa gcctggggtg cctaatgagt
     4321 gagctaactc acattaattg cgttgcgctc actgcccgct ttccagtcgg gaaacctgtc
     4381 gtgccagctg cattaatgaa tcggccaacg cgcggggaga ggcggtttgc gtattgggcg
     4441 ctcttccgct tcctcgctca ctgactcgct gcgctcggtc gttcggctgc ggcgagcggt
     4501 atcagctcac tcaaaggcgg taatacggtt atccacagaa tcaggggata acgcaggaaa
     4561 gaacatgtga gcaaaaggcc agcaaaaggc caggaaccgt aaaaaggccg cgttgctggc
     4621 gtttttccat aggctccgcc cccctgacga gcatcacaaa aatcgacgct caagtcagag
     4681 gtggcgaaac ccgacaggac tataaagata ccaggcgttt ccccctggaa gctccctcgt
     4741 gcgctctcct gttccgaccc tgccgcttac cggatacctg tccgcctttc tcccttcggg
     4801 aagcgtggcg ctttctcaat gctcacgctg taggtatctc agttcggtgt aggtcgttcg
     4861 ctccaagctg ggctgtgtgc acgaaccccc cgttcagccc gaccgctgcg ccttatccgg
     4921 taactatcgt cttgagtcca acccggtaag acacgactta tcgccactgg cagcagccac
     4981 tggtaacagg attagcagag cgaggtatgt aggcggtgct acagagttct tgaagtggtg
     5041 gcctaactac ggctacacta gaaggacagt atttggtatc tgcgctctgc tgaagccagt
     5101 taccttcgga aaaagagttg gtagctcttg atccggcaaa caaaccaccg ctggtagcgg
     5161 tggttttttt gtttgcaagc agcagattac gcgcagaaaa aaaggatctc aagaagatcc
     5221 tttgatcttt tctacggggt ctgacgctca gtggaacgaa aactcacgtt aagggatttt
     5281 ggtcatgaga ttatcaaaaa ggatcttcac ctagatcctt ttaaattaaa aatgaagttt
     5341 taaatcaatc taaagtatat atgagtaaac ttggtctgac agttaccaat gcttaatcag
     5401 tgaggcacct atctcagcga tctgtctatt tcgttcatcc atagttgcct gactccccgt
     5461 cgtgtagata actacgatac gggagggctt accatctggc cccagtgctg caatgatacc
     5521 gcgagaccca cgctcaccgg ctccagattt atcagcaata aaccagccag ccggaagggc
     5581 cgagcgcaga agtggtcctg caactttatc cgcctccatc cagtctatta attgttgccg
     5641 ggaagctaga gtaagtagtt cgccagttaa tagtttgcgc aacgttgttg ccattgctac
     5701 aggcatcgtg gtgtcacgct cgtcgtttgg tatggcttca ttcagctccg gttcccaacg
     5761 atcaaggcga gttacatgat cccccatgtt gtgcaaaaaa gcggttagct ccttcggtcc
     5821 tccgatcgtt gtcagaagta agttggccgc agtgttatca ctcatggtta tggcagcact
     5881 gcataattct cttactgtca tgccatccgt aagatgcttt tctgtgactg gtgagtactc
     5941 aaccaagtca ttctgagaat agtgtatgcg gcgaccgagt tgctcttgcc cggcgtcaat
     6001 acgggataat accgcgccac atagcagaac tttaaaagtg ctcatcattg gaaaacgttc
     6061 ttcggggcga aaactctcaa ggatcttacc gctgttgaga tccagttcga tgtaacccac
     6121 tcgtgcaccc aactgatctt cagcatcttt tactttcacc agcgtttctg ggtgagcaaa
     6181 aacaggaagg caaaatgccg caaaaaaggg aataagggcg acacggaaat gttgaatact
     6241 catactcttc ctttttcaat attattgaag catttatcag ggttattgtc tcatgagcgg
     6301 atacatattt gaatgtattt agaaaaataa acaaataggg gttccgcgca catttccccg
     6361 aaaagtgcca cctgacgtc
//
