LOCUS       Exported 6378 bp ds-DNA circular SYN 12-MAY-2021
DEFINITION  expresses V5-tagged miniTurbo on the mammalian ER membrane.
ACCESSION   .
VERSION     .
KEYWORDS    C1(1-29)-miniTurbo-V5_pCDNA3
SOURCE      synthetic DNA construct
  ORGANISM  synthetic DNA construct
REFERENCE   1 (bases 1 to 6378)
  AUTHORS   Branon TC, Bosch JA, Sanchez AD, Udeshi ND, Svinkina T, Carr SA,
            Feldman JL, Perrimon N, Ting AY
  TITLE     Efficient proximity labeling in living cells and organisms with
            TurboID.
  JOURNAL   Nat Biotechnol. 2018 Aug 20. pii: nbt.4201. doi: 10.1038/nbt.4201.
  PUBMED    30125270
REFERENCE   2 (bases 1 to 6378)
  AUTHORS   .
  TITLE     Direct Submission
  JOURNAL   Exported May 12, 2021 from SnapGene Server 1.1.58
            http://www.snapgene.com
FEATURES             Location/Qualifiers
     source          1..6378
                     /organism="synthetic DNA construct"
                     /mol_type="other DNA"
     enhancer        169..548
                     /label=CMV enhancer
                     /note="human cytomegalovirus immediate early enhancer"
     promoter        549..752
                     /label=CMV promoter
                     /note="human cytomegalovirus (CMV) immediate early
                     promoter"
     primer_bind     703..723
                     /label=CMV-F
                     /note="Human CMV immediate early promoter, forward primer"
     primer_bind     797..816
                     /label=T7
                     /note="T7 promoter, forward primer"
     promoter        797..815
                     /label=T7 promoter
                     /note="promoter for bacteriophage T7 RNA polymerase"
     regulatory      834..843
                     /regulatory_class="other"
                     /note="vertebrate consensus sequence for strong initiation
                     of translation (Kozak, 1987)"
     CDS             999..1769
                     /codon_start=1
                     /product="N-terminally truncated mutant of the E. coli
                     biotin ligase BioID engineered for improved catalytic
                     efficiency (Branon et al., 2018)"
                     /label=miniTurbo
                     /translation="IPLLNAKQILGQLDGGSVAVLPVVDSTNQYLLDRIGELKSGDACI
                     AEYQQAGRGSRGRKWFSPFGANLYLSMFWRLKRGPAAIGLGPVIGIVMAEALRKLGADK
                     VRVKWPNDLYLQDRKLAGILVELAGITGDAAQIVIGAGINVAMRRVEESVVNQGWITLQ
                     EAGINLDRNTLAAMLIRELRAALELFEQEGLAPYLSRWEKLDNFINRPVKLIIGDKEIF
                     GISRGIDKQGALLLEQDGVIKPWMGGEISLRSAEK"
     CDS             1776..1817
                     /codon_start=1
                     /product="epitope tag from simian virus 5"
                     /label=V5 tag
                     /translation="GKPIPNPLLGLDST"
     promoter        complement(1865..1883)
                     /label=SP6 promoter
                     /note="promoter for bacteriophage SP6 RNA polymerase"
     primer_bind     complement(1866..1883)
                     /label=SP6
                     /note="SP6 promoter, forward primer"
     primer_bind     complement(1903..1920)
                     /label=BGH-rev
                     /note="Bovine growth hormone terminator, reverse primer.
                     Also called BGH reverse"
     polyA_signal    1909..2133
                     /label=bGH poly(A) signal
                     /note="bovine growth hormone polyadenylation signal"
     rep_origin      2179..2607
                     /direction=RIGHT
                     /label=f1 ori
                     /note="f1 bacteriophage origin of replication; arrow
                     indicates direction of (+) strand synthesis"
     primer_bind     complement(2266..2285)
                     /label=F1ori-R
                     /note="F1 origin, reverse primer"
     primer_bind     2476..2497
                     /label=F1ori-F
                     /note="F1 origin, forward primer"
     primer_bind     complement(2616..2636)
                     /label=pBABE 3'
                     /note="SV40 enhancer, reverse primer for pBABE vectors"
     promoter        2621..2950
                     /label=SV40 promoter
                     /note="SV40 enhancer and early promoter"
     rep_origin      2801..2936
                     /label=SV40 ori
                     /note="SV40 origin of replication"
     primer_bind     2863..2882
                     /label=SV40pro-F
                     /note="SV40 promoter/origin, forward primer"
     CDS             3017..3811
                     /codon_start=1
                     /gene="aph(3')-II (or nptII)"
                     /product="aminoglycoside phosphotransferase from Tn5"
                     /label=NeoR/KanR
                     /note="confers resistance to neomycin, kanamycin, and G418
                     (Geneticin(R))"
                     /translation="MIEQDGLHAGSPAAWVERLFGYDWAQQTIGCSDAAVFRLSAQGRP
                     VLFVKTDLSGALNELQDEAARLSWLATTGVPCAAVLDVVTEAGRDWLLLGEVPGQDLLS
                     SHLAPAEKVSIMADAMRRLHTLDPATCPFDHQAKHRIERARTRMEAGLVDQDDLDEEHQ
                     GLAPAELFARLKARMPDGEDLVVTHGDACLPNIMVENGRFSGFIDCGRLGVADRYQDIA
                     LATRDIAEELGGEWADRFLVLYGIAAPDSQRIAFYRLLDEFF"
     primer_bind     complement(3071..3090)
                     /label=Neo-R
                     /note="Neomycin resistance gene, reverse primer"
     primer_bind     3681..3700
                     /label=Neo-F
                     /note="Neomycin resistance gene, forward primer"
     polyA_signal    3985..4106
                     /label=SV40 poly(A) signal
                     /note="SV40 polyadenylation signal"
     primer_bind     complement(4022..4041)
                     /label=SV40pA-R
                     /note="SV40 polyA, reverse primer"
     primer_bind     4076..4095
                     /label=EBV-rev
                     /note="SV40 polyA terminator, reverse primer"
     primer_bind     complement(4155..4171)
                     /label=M13 rev
                     /note="common sequencing primer, one of multiple similar
                     variants"
     primer_bind     complement(4155..4171)
                     /label=M13 Reverse
                     /note="In lacZ gene. Also called M13-rev"
     primer_bind     complement(4168..4190)
                     /label=M13/pUC Reverse
                     /note="In lacZ gene"
     protein_bind    4179..4195
                     /label=lac operator
                     /bound_moiety="lac repressor encoded by lacI"
                     /note="The lac repressor binds to the lac operator to
                     inhibit transcription in E. coli. This inhibition can be
                     relieved by adding lactose or
                     isopropyl-beta-D-thiogalactopyranoside (IPTG)."
     promoter        complement(4203..4233)
                     /label=lac promoter
                     /note="promoter for the E. coli lac operon"
     protein_bind    4248..4269
                     /label=CAP binding site
                     /bound_moiety="E. coli catabolite activator protein"
                     /note="CAP binding activates transcription in the presence
                     of cAMP."
     primer_bind     complement(4386..4403)
                     /label=L4440
                     /note="L4440 vector, forward primer"
     rep_origin      complement(4557..5145)
                     /direction=LEFT
                     /label=ori
                     /note="high-copy-number ColE1/pMB1/pBR322/pUC origin of
                     replication"
     primer_bind     complement(4637..4656)
                     /label=pBR322ori-F
                     /note="pBR322 origin, forward primer"
     CDS             complement(5316..6176)
                     /codon_start=1
                     /gene="bla"
                     /product="beta-lactamase"
                     /label=AmpR
                     /note="confers resistance to ampicillin, carbenicillin, and
                     related antibiotics"
                     /translation="MSIQHFRVALIPFFAAFCLPVFAHPETLVKVKDAEDQLGARVGYI
                     ELDLNSGKILESFRPEERFPMMSTFKVLLCGAVLSRIDAGQEQLGRRIHYSQNDLVEYS
                     PVTEKHLTDGMTVRELCSAAITMSDNTAANLLLTTIGGPKELTAFLHNMGDHVTRLDRW
                     EPELNEAIPNDERDTTMPVAMATTLRKLLTGELLTLASRQQLIDWMEADKVAGPLLRSA
                     LPAGWFIADKSGAGERGSRGIIAALGPDGKPSRIVVIYTTGSQATMDERNRQIAEIGAS
                     LIKHW"
     primer_bind     5939..5958
                     /label=Amp-R
                     /note="Ampicillin resistance gene, reverse primer"
     promoter        complement(6177..6281)
                     /gene="bla"
                     /label=AmpR promoter
     primer_bind     complement(6356..6375)
                     /label=pRS-marker
                     /note="pRS vectors, use to sequence yeast selectable
                     marker"
ORIGIN
        1 agttaagcca gtatctgctc cctgcttgtg tgttggaggt cgctgagtag tgcgcgagca
       61 aaatttaagc tacaacaagg caaggcttga ccgacaattg catgaagaat ctgcttaggg
      121 ttaggcgttt tgcgctgctt cgcgatgtac gggccagata tacgcgttga cattgattat
      181 tgactagtta ttaatagtaa tcaattacgg ggtcattagt tcatagccca tatatggagt
      241 tccgcgttac ataacttacg gtaaatggcc cgcctggctg accgcccaac gacccccgcc
      301 cattgacgtc aataatgacg tatgttccca tagtaacgcc aatagggact ttccattgac
      361 gtcaatgggt ggagtattta cggtaaactg cccacttggc agtacatcaa gtgtatcata
      421 tgccaagtac gccccctatt gacgtcaatg acggtaaatg gcccgcctgg cattatgccc
      481 agtacatgac cttatgggac tttcctactt ggcagtacat ctacgtatta gtcatcgcta
      541 ttaccatggt gatgcggttt tggcagtaca tcaatgggcg tggatagcgg tttgactcac
      601 ggggatttcc aagtctccac cccattgacg tcaatgggag tttgttttgg caccaaaatc
      661 aacgggactt tccaaaatgt cgtaacaact ccgccccatt gacgcaaatg ggcggtaggc
      721 gtgtacggtg ggaggtctat ataagcagag ctctctggct aactagagaa cccactgctt
      781 actggcttat cgaaattaat acgactcact atagggagac ccaagcttgg gccgccacca
      841 tggaccctgt ggtcgtgctg gggctgtgcc tgagctgtct gctgctgctg agcctgtgga
      901 agcagtccta cggaggcggg ggatcaggaa gcggcggccg cggatcagga agcggatcag
      961 gaagcggatc aggaagcgga tcaggaagcg gatcaggaat cccgctgctg aacgctaaac
     1021 agattctggg acagctggac ggcgggagcg tggcagtcct gcctgtggtc gactccacca
     1081 atcagtacct gctggatcga atcggcgagc tgaagagtgg ggatgcttgc attgcagaat
     1141 atcagcaggc agggagagga agcagaggga ggaaatggtt ctctcctttt ggagctaacc
     1201 tgtacctgag tatgttttgg cgcctgaagc ggggaccagc agcaatcggc ctgggcccgg
     1261 tcatcggaat tgtcatggca gaagcgctgc gaaagctggg agcagacaag gtgcgagtca
     1321 aatggcccaa tgacctgtat ctgcaggata gaaagctggc aggcatcctg gtggagctgg
     1381 ccggaataac aggcgatgct gcacagatcg tcattggcgc cgggattaac gtggctatga
     1441 ggcgcgtgga ggaaagcgtg gtcaatcagg gctggatcac actgcaggaa gcagggatta
     1501 acctggacag gaatactctg gccgctatgc tgatccgaga gctgcgggca gccctggaac
     1561 tgttcgagca ggaaggcctg gctccatatc tgtcacggtg ggagaagctg gataacttca
     1621 tcaatagacc cgtgaagctg atcattgggg acaaagagat tttcgggatt agccggggga
     1681 ttgataaaca gggagccctg ctgctggaac aggacggagt tatcaaaccc tggatgggcg
     1741 gagaaatcag tctgcggtct gccgaaaagg ctagcggcaa gcccatcccc aaccccctgc
     1801 tgggcctgga cagcacctaa tgaggatccg gcaagcccat ccccaacccc ctgctgggcc
     1861 ctattctata gtgtcaccta aatgctagag ctcgctgatc agcctcgact gtgccttcta
     1921 gttgccagcc atctgttgtt tgcccctccc ccgtgccttc cttgaccctg gaaggtgcca
     1981 ctcccactgt cctttcctaa taaaatgagg aaattgcatc gcattgtctg agtaggtgtc
     2041 attctattct ggggggtggg gtggggcagg acagcaaggg ggaggattgg gaagacaata
     2101 gcaggcatgc tggggatgcg gtgggctcta tggcttctga ggcggaaaga accagctggg
     2161 gctctagggg gtatccccnn nnnnnnnnnn nnnnnnnnnn nnnnnnnnnn nnnnnnnnnn
     2221 nnnnnnnnnn nnnnnnnnnn nnnnnnnnnn nnnnnnnnnn nnnnnnnnnn nnnnnnnnnn
     2281 nnnnnnnnnn nnnnnnnnnn nncnnnnnnn nnnnnnnnnn nnnnnnnnnn nnnnnnnnnn
     2341 nnnnnnnnnn nnnnnnnnnn nnnnnnnnnn nnnnnnnnnn nnnnnnnnnn nnnnannnnn
     2401 nnnnnnnnnn nnnnnnnnnn nnnnnnnnnn nnnnnnnnnn nnnncctttg acgttggagt
     2461 ccacgttctt taatagtgga ctcttgttcc aaactggaac aacactcaac cctatctcgg
     2521 tctattcttt tgatttataa gggattttgc cgatttcggc ctattggtta aaaaatgagc
     2581 tgatttaaca aaaatttaac gcgaattaat tctgtggaat gtgtgtcagt tagggtgtgg
     2641 aaagtcccca ggctccccag caggcagaag tatgcaaagc atgcatctca attagtcagc
     2701 aaccaggtgt ggaaagtccc caggctcccc agcaggcaga agtatgcaaa gcatgcatct
     2761 caattagtca gcaaccatag tcccgcccct aactccgccc atcccgcccc taactccgcc
     2821 cagttccgcc cattctccgc cccatggctg actaattttt tttatttatg cagaggccga
     2881 ggccgcctct gcctctgagc tattccagaa gtagtgagga ggcttttttg gaggcctagg
     2941 cttttgcaaa aagctcccgg gagcttgtat atccattttc ggatctgatc aagagacagg
     3001 atgaggatcg tttcgcatga ttgaacaaga tggattgcac gcaggttctc cggccgcttg
     3061 ggtggagagg ctattcggct atgactgggc acaacagaca atcggctgct ctgatgccgc
     3121 cgtgttccgg ctgtcagcgc aggggcgccc ggttcttttt gtcaagaccg acctgtccgg
     3181 tgccctgaat gaactgcagg acgaggcagc gcggctatcg tggctggcca cgacgggcgt
     3241 tccttgcgca gctgtgctcg acgttgtcac tgaagcggga agggactggc tgctattggg
     3301 cgaagtgccg gggcaggatc tcctgtcatc tcaccttgct cctgccgaga aagtatccat
     3361 catggctgat gcaatgcggc ggctgcatac gcttgatccg gctacctgcc cattcgacca
     3421 ccaagcgaaa catcgcatcg agcgagcacg tactcggatg gaagccggtc ttgtcgatca
     3481 ggatgatctg gacgaagagc atcaggggct cgcgccagcc gaactgttcg ccaggctcaa
     3541 ggcgcgcatg cccgacggcg aggatctcgt cgtgacccat ggcgatgcct gcttgccgaa
     3601 tatcatggtg gaaaatggcc gcttttctgg attcatcgac tgtggccggc tgggtgtggc
     3661 ggaccgctat caggacatag cgttggctac ccgtgatatt gctgaagagc ttggcggcga
     3721 atgggctgac cgcttcctcg tgctttacgg tatcgccgct cccgattcgc agcgcatcgc
     3781 cttctatcgc cttcttgacg agttcttctg agcgggactc tggggttcga aatgaccgac
     3841 caagcgacgc ccaacctgcc atcacgagat ttcgattcca ccgccgcctt ctatgaaagg
     3901 ttgggcttcg gaatcgtttt ccgggacgcc ggctggatga tcctccagcg cggggatctc
     3961 atgctggagt tcttcgccca ccccaacttg tttattgcag cttataatgg ttacaaataa
     4021 agcaatagca tcacaaattt cacaaataaa gcattttttt cactgcattc tagttgtggt
     4081 ttgtccaaac tcatcaatgt atcttatcat gtctgtatac cgtcgacctc tagctagagc
     4141 ttggcgtaat catggtcata gctgtttcct gtgtgaaatt gttatccgct cacaattcca
     4201 cacaacatac gagccggaag cataaagtgt aaagcctggg gtgcctaatg agtgagctaa
     4261 ctcacattaa ttgcgttgcg ctcactgccc gctttccagt cgggaaacct gtcgtgccag
     4321 ctgcattaat gaatcggcca acgcgcgggg agaggcggtt tgcgtattgg gcgctcttcc
     4381 gcttcctcgc tcactgactc gctgcgctcg gtcgttcggc tgcggcgagc ggtatcagct
     4441 cactcaaagg cggtaatacg gttatccaca gaatcagggg ataacgcagg aaagaacatg
     4501 tgagcaaaag gccagcaaaa ggccaggaac cgtaaaaagg ccgcgttgct ggcgtttttc
     4561 cataggctcc gcccccctga cgagcatcac aaaaatcgac gctcaagtca gaggtggcga
     4621 aacccgacag gactataaag ataccaggcg tttccccctg gaagctccct cgtgcgctct
     4681 cctgttccga ccctgccgct taccggatac ctgtccgcct ttctcccttc gggaagcgtg
     4741 gcgctttctc atagctcacg ctgtaggtat ctcagttcgg tgtaggtcgt tcgctccaag
     4801 ctgggctgtg tgcacgaacc ccccgttcag cccgaccgct gcgccttatc cggtaactat
     4861 cgtcttgagt ccaacccggt aagacacgac ttatcgccac tggcagcagc cactggtaac
     4921 aggattagca gagcgaggta tgtaggcggt gctacagagt tcttgaagtg gtggcctaac
     4981 tacggctaca ctagaagaac agtatttggt atctgcgctc tgctgaagcc agttaccttc
     5041 ggaaaaagag ttggtagctc ttgatccggc aaacaaacca ccgctggtag cggtggtttt
     5101 tttgtttgca agcagcagat tacgcgcaga aaaaaaggat ctcaagaaga tcctttgatc
     5161 ttttctacgg ggtctgacgc tcagtggaac gaaaactcac gttaagggat tttggtcatg
     5221 agattatcaa aaaggatctt cacctagatc cttttaaatt aaaaatgaag ttttaaatca
     5281 atctaaagta tatatgagta aacttggtct gacagttacc aatgcttaat cagtgaggca
     5341 cctatctcag cgatctgtct atttcgttca tccatagttg cctgactccc cgtcgtgtag
     5401 ataactacga tacgggaggg cttaccatct ggccccagtg ctgcaatgat accgcgagac
     5461 ccacgctcac cggctccaga tttatcagca ataaaccagc cagccggaag ggccgagcgc
     5521 agaagtggtc ctgcaacttt atccgcctcc atccagtcta ttaattgttg ccgggaagct
     5581 agagtaagta gttcgccagt taatagtttg cgcaacgttg ttgccattgc tacaggcatc
     5641 gtggtgtcac gctcgtcgtt tggtatggct tcattcagct ccggttccca acgatcaagg
     5701 cgagttacat gatcccccat gttgtgcaaa aaagcggtta gctccttcgg tcctccgatc
     5761 gttgtcagaa gtaagttggc cgcagtgtta tcactcatgg ttatggcagc actgcataat
     5821 tctcttactg tcatgccatc cgtaagatgc ttttctgtga ctggtgagta ctcaaccaag
     5881 tcattctgag aatagtgtat gcggcgaccg agttgctctt gcccggcgtc aatacgggat
     5941 aataccgcgc cacatagcag aactttaaaa gtgctcatca ttggaaaacg ttcttcgggg
     6001 cgaaaactct caaggatctt accgctgttg agatccagtt cgatgtaacc cactcgtgca
     6061 cccaactgat cttcagcatc ttttactttc accagcgttt ctgggtgagc aaaaacagga
     6121 aggcaaaatg ccgcaaaaaa gggaataagg gcgacacgga aatgttgaat actcatactc
     6181 ttcctttttc aatattattg aagcatttat cagggttatt gtctcatgag cggatacata
     6241 tttgaatgta tttagaaaaa taaacaaata ggggttccgc gcacatttcc ccgaaaagtg
     6301 ccacctgacg tcgacggatc gggagatctc ccgatcccct atggtgcact ctcagtacaa
     6361 tctgctctga tgccgcat
//
